Addgene plasmid #98529: BB3aK_14*
Purpose: (Empty Backbone) empty BB3 for insertion and overexpression of 1 gene in P. pastoris
Depositing lab: Brigitte Gasser & Diethard Mattanovich & Michael Sauer. Depositing organization: Universitaet fur Bodenkultur Wien (BOKU-WIEN). Publication: GoldenPiCS: a Golden Gate-derived modular cloning system for applied synthetic biology in the yeast Pichia pastoris. Prielhofer R, Barrero JJ, Steuer S, Gassler T, Zahrl R, Baumann K, Sauer M, Mattanovich D, Gasser B, Marx H. BMC Syst Biol. 2017 Dec 8;11(1):123. doi: 10.1186/s12918-017-0492-3. PubMed 29221460.
Backbone
  Vector backbone: BB3
  Backbone size (bp): 2909
  Vector type: Bacterial Expression, Yeast Expression
  Selectable markers: G418
Growth in bacteria
  Bacterial resistance: Kanamycin, 50 μg/mL
  Growth temperature: 37°C
  Growth strain: DH10B
  Copy number: High Copy
Gene/Insert
  Gene/Insert name: None
Terms and licenses: Academic/Nonprofit Terms; Industry Terms: Not Available to Industry
How to cite: BB3aK_14* was a gift from Brigitte Gasser & Diethard Mattanovich & Michael Sauer (Addgene plasmid # 98529 ; http://n2t.net/addgene:98529 ; RRID:Addgene_98529)
