[The description below was written by a language model from this plasmid's Addgene catalogue record and pLannotate feature annotations shown in this document.]
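Description:
BB3aK_14* is an empty level-3 recipient backbone (BB3) from the GoldenPiCS system, a Golden Gate-derived modular cloning toolkit for the yeast Pichia pastoris. It is a compact shuttle plasmid of roughly 2.9 kb, intended to receive and overexpress a single gene in P. pastoris, and it carries no insert as deposited. In E. coli it is maintained at high copy through a ColE1/pUC-type origin of replication and selected with kanamycin.

The annotated features show a single dual-purpose resistance cassette: the aminoglycoside phosphotransferase gene aph(3')-Ia (KanR) flanked by the Ashbya gossypii TEF promoter and TEF terminator. This KanMX-style arrangement provides G418 selection in yeast, matching the recorded yeast marker, and the same coding sequence accounts for kanamycin resistance in bacteria. No separate bacterial promoter for it appears in the feature table. The remaining annotated elements derive from the P. pastoris AOX1 locus: a fragment of the region downstream of AOX1 and the AOX1 transcription terminator, both on the reverse strand. No yeast replication origin is annotated, so these AOX1-derived sequences probably serve as homology for chromosomal integration, though the record does not state this.

The table does not annotate the Golden Gate acceptor site, its type IIS recognition sites or fusion overhangs, and no expression promoter for a gene of interest is present. Presumably the promoter, coding sequence and terminator arrive together as an assembled transcription unit. The construct is used as a starting vector for building single-gene overexpression strains of P. pastoris.
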