Features (pLannotate 1.2.2; 6 found; start..end, strand, type, name):
     62..650     -  rep_origin     ori: high-copy-number ColE1/pMB1/pBR322/pUC origin of replication
    765..1108    +  promoter       TEF promoter: Ashbya gossypii TEF promoter
   1109..1918    +  CDS            KanR: aminoglycoside phosphotransferase; aph(3')-Ia; confers resistance to kanamycin
   1924..2121    +  terminator     TEF terminator: Ashbya gossypii TEF terminator
   2127..2517    -  misc_feature   AOX1 3' fragment (fragment): region downstream of Pichia pastoris AOX1 gene
   2691..2931    -  terminator     AOX1 terminator: Pichia pastoris AOX1; transcription terminator for AOX1
>Addgene plasmid #98529 | BB3aK_14* | addgene full sequence | sequence record 192020 | Addgene NGS Result
CGCTGTGAGCAAAAGGCCAGCAAAAGGCCAGGAACCGTAAAAAGGCCGCGTTGCTGGCGTTTTTCCATAG
GCTCCGCCCCCCTGACGAGCATCACAAAAATCGACGCTCAAGTCAGAGGTGGCGAAACCCGACAGGACTA
TAAAGATACCAGGCGTTTCCCCCTGGAAGCTCCCTCGTGCGCTCTCCTGTTCCGACCCTGCCGCTTACCG
GATACCTGTCCGCCTTTCTCCCTTCGGGAAGCGTGGCGCTTTCTCATAGCTCACGCTGTAGGTATCTCAG
TTCGGTGTAGGTCGTTCGCTCCAAGCTGGGCTGTGTGCACGAACCCCCCGTTCAGCCCGACCGCTGCGCC
TTATCCGGTAACTATCGTCTTGAGTCCAACCCGGTAAGACACGACTTATCGCCACTGGCAGCAGCCACTG
GTAACAGGATTAGCAGAGCGAGGTATGTAGGCGGTGCTACAGAGTTCTTGAAGTGGTGGCCTAACTACGG
CTACACTAGAAGAACAGTATTTGGTATCTGCGCTCTGCTGAAGCCAGTTACCTTCGGAAAAAGAGTTGGT
AGCTCTTGATCCGGCAAACAAACCACCGCTGGTAGCGGTGGTTTTTTTGTTTGCAAGCAGCAGATTACGC
GCAGAAAAAAAGGATCTCAAGAAGATCCTTTGATCTTTTCTACGGGGTGGAGCGCAAAAAACCCCGCCCC
TGACAGGGCGGGGTTTTTTCGCGATCGGAGGCGTCTTCGGATCCGAAGACGCCGCTAGCTCATGGACATG
GAGGCCCAGAATACCCTCCTTGACAGTCTTGACGTGCGCAGCTCAGGGGCATGATGTGACTGTCGCCCGT
ACATTTAGCCCATACATCCCCATGTATAATCATTTGCATCCATACATTTTGATGGCCGCACGGCGCGAAG
CAAAAATTACGGCTCCTCGCTGCAGACGTGCGAGCAGGGAAACGCTCCCCTCACAGACGCGTTGAATTGT
CCCCACGCCGCGCCCCTGTAGAGAAATATAAAAGGTTAGGATTTGCCACTGAGGTTCTTCTTTCATATAC
TTCCTTTTAAAATCTTGCTAGGATACAGTTCTCACATCACATCCGAACATAAACAACCATGGGTAAGGAA
AAGACTCACGTTTCGAGGCCGCGATTAAATTCCAACATGGATGCTGATTTATATGGGTATAAATGGGCTC
GCGATAATGTCGGGCAATCAGGTGCGACAATCTATCGATTGTATGGGAAGCCCGATGCGCCAGAGTTGTT
TCTGAAACATGGCAAAGGTAGCGTTGCCAATGATGTTACAGATGAGATGGTCAGACTAAACTGGCTGACG
GAATTTATGCCTCTTCCGACCATCAAGCATTTTATCCGTACTCCTGATGATGCATGGTTACTCACCACTG
CGATCCCCGGCAAAACAGCATTCCAGGTATTAGAAGAATATCCTGATTCAGGTGAAAATATTGTTGATGC
GCTGGCAGTGTTCCTGCGCCGGTTGCATTCGATTCCTGTTTGTAATTGTCCTTTTAACAGCGATCGCGTA
TTTCGTCTCGCTCAGGCGCAATCACGAATGAATAACGGTTTGGTTGATGCGAGTGATTTTGATGACGAGC
GTAATGGCTGGCCTGTTGAACAAGTCTGGAAAGAAATGCATAAGCTTTTGCCATTCTCACCGGATTCAGT
CGTCACTCATGGTGATTTCTCACTTGATAACCTTATTTTTGACGAGGGGAAATTAATAGGTTGTATTGAT
GTTGGACGAGTCGGAATCGCAGACCGATACCAGGATCTTGCCATCCTATGGAACTGCCTCGGTGAGTTTT
CTCCTTCATTACAGAAACGGCTTTTTCAAAAATATGGTATTGATAATCCTGATATGAATAAATTGCAGTT
TCATTTGATGCTCGATGAGTTTTTCTAATCAGTACTGACAATAAAAAGATTCTTGTTTTCAAGAACTTGT
CATTTGTATAGTTTTTTTATATTGTAGTTGTTCTATTTTAATCAAATGTTAGCGTGATTTATATTTTTTT
TCGCCTCGACATCATCTGCCCAGATGCGAAGTTAAGTGCGCAGAAAGTAATATCATGCGTCAATCGTATG
TGAATGCTGGTCGCTATACTGGCTTCAGCAACGTTGTCACTGAAGTTGGCATCAGTATCTACAAACCCTA
CATACCTCTTGAAGGTCCAGAAGGTAAGCATTTGCCCGCTCCATTCCTACCCGACATATCCACTCTACAT
TTTATAGTTCAAGGCACCGAAAAAGTTCGAAACAAGAAGTTTGTTCCTGATAACAAGGATTTCTTTATTG
GTGGGACTTCATTTACTGTCTCCAAGAAGGACATTTCTGCTGTCATAACCGAGATAGTCTCACAGTTCGA
GTCTACTGATGACCAAAAGTCAGAGAAATTTACCATGAAATCTCCTCCTCCGGTTGCTTTAGTTGGGCAT
AATCTGATAGGAGGCCTCAAGACACTGAAGAATGCGGGTATCACCATTCCCATACTTCCAATCATAGGAT
CCGGCGCGCCGATACTCGAGAATTATGGCTTAATCAAGTGAATACATCAAAGTCAAACTTAAAATACATT
CTTCGCAGGCTTGGCTTGCCACATAGTTTTCTTCACAATGCTGCAAATGACGCTTATTATACCCTTTTGG
CATCGTTGAAGCTTGCACAAACGAACGTCCCACTTAATCTTCTGTACTCTGAAGAGGAGTGGGAAATACC
AAGAAAAACATCAAACTCGAATGATTTTCCCGAACCCCTACCACAAGATATTCATCAGCTGCGAGATAGG
CTGATCAGGAGCAAGCTCGTACGAGAAGAAACAAAATGACAAAAAAAATCCTATACTATATAGGTTACAA
ATAAAAAAGTATCAAAAATGAAGCCTGCATCTCTCAGGCAAATGGCATTCTGACATCCTCT
